>Addgene plasmid #91934 | pRSF_6His-ZmSUMO1a-GG_ZmSCE1d-Myc | addgene full sequence | sequence record 181733 | Addgene NGS Result
TAGGAAATTAATACGACTCACTATAGGGGAATTGTGAGCGGATAACAATTCCCCTGTAGAAATAATTTTG
TTTAACTTTAATAAGGAGATATACCATGGGCAGCAGCCATCACCATCATCACCACAGCCAGGATCCGAAT
TCGATGTCTGGAGCCGGCGAGGAGGATAAGAAGCCCGCGGAGGGCGGCGCCCACATCAACCTTAAGGTCA
AGGGACAGGATGGCAATGAGGTGTTCTTTCGCATAAAGAGGTCCACCCAGCTGAAGAAGCTGATGAACGC
CTATTGCGACCGCCAGTCTGTGGACATGAATGCCATTGCATTCCTGTTTGATGGCCGCAGGCTTCGCGGC
GAGCAGACCCCTGATGAGCTGGAGATGGAGGACGGCGACGAGATCGACGCCATGCTTCACCAGACCGGAG
GCTAGGTCGACAAGCTTGCGGCCGCATAATGCTTAAGTCGAACAGAAAGTAATCGTATTGTACACGGCCG
CATAATCGAAATTAATACGACTCACTATAGGGGAATTGTGAGCGGATAACAATTCCCCATCTTAGTATAT
TAGTTAAGTATAAGAAGGAGATATACATATGTCTGGAGGGATCGCGCGCGGCCGCCTCGCCGAGGAGCGC
AAGGCCTGGCGCAAGAATCACCCCCACGGTTTCGTGGCGAGGCCGGAGTCGCTGACCGACGGGTCCGTGA
ACCTCATGGTCTGGAACTGTACCATCCCCGGCAAGCACGGGACCGATTGGGAAGGTGGGTACTACCCACT
TACCCTTCATTTCAGTGAAGATTACCCAAGCAAACCTCCCAAATGCAAGTTTCCACAGGGTTTTTTCCAT
CCAAATGTTTATCCATCAGGAACAGTCTGCCTCTCAATTCTGAACGAGGATAGCGATTGGAGACCTGCTA
TCACTGTTAAGCAGATTCTAGTTGGAATACAGGACTTGCTTGATCAGCCCAATCCAGCTGATCCTGCTCA
GACTGATGGTTATCACCTATTCATCCAGGATCCTGCAGAATATAAGCGACGTGTTCGTCTGCAGGCCAAG
CAATATCCTGCTCTGGTCGAACAAAAACTCATCTCAGAAGAGGATCTGTGACTCGAGTCTGGTAAAGAAA
CCGCTGCTGCGAAATTTGAACGCCAGCACATGGACTCGTCTACTAGCGCAGCTTAATTAACCTAGGCTGC
TGCCACCGCTGAGCAATAACTAGCATAACCCCTTGGGGCCTCTAAACGGGTCTTGAGGGGTTTTTTGCTG
AAACCTCAGGCATTTGAGAAGCACACGGTCACACTGCTTCCGGTAGTCAATAAACCGGTAAACCAGCAAT
AGACATAAGCGGCTATTTAACGACCCTGCCCTGAACCGACGACAAGCTGACGACCGGGTCTCCGCAAGTG
GCACTTTTCGGGGAAATGTGCGCGGAACCCCTATTTGTTTATTTTTCTAAATACATTCAAATATGTATCC
GCTCATGAATTAATTCTTAGAAAAACTCATCGAGCATCAAATGAAACTGCAATTTATTCATATCAGGATT
ATCAATACCATATTTTTGAAAAAGCCGTTTCTGTAATGAAGGAGAAAACTCACCGAGGCAGTTCCATAGG
ATGGCAAGATCCTGGTATCGGTCTGCGATTCCGACTCGTCCAACATCAATACAACCTATTAATTTCCCCT
CGTCAAAAATAAGGTTATCAAGTGAGAAATCACCATGAGTGACGACTGAATCCGGTGAGAATGGCAAAAG
TTTATGCATTTCTTTCCAGACTTGTTCAACAGGCCAGCCATTACGCTCGTCATCAAAATCACTCGCATCA
ACCAAACCGTTATTCATTCGTGATTGCGCCTGAGCGAGACGAAATACGCGGTCGCTGTTAAAAGGACAAT
TACAAACAGGAATCGAATGCAACCGGCGCAGGAACACTGCCAGCGCATCAACAATATTTTCACCTGAATC
AGGATATTCTTCTAATACCTGGAATGCTGTTTTCCCGGGGATCGCAGTGGTGAGTAACCATGCATCATCA
GGAGTACGGATAAAATGCTTGATGGTCGGAAGAGGCATAAATTCCGTCAGCCAGTTTAGTCTGACCATCT
CATCTGTAACATCATTGGCAACGCTACCTTTGCCATGTTTCAGAAACAACTCTGGCGCATCGGGCTTCCC
ATACAATCGATAGATTGTCGCACCTGATTGCCCGACATTATCGCGAGCCCATTTATACCCATATAAATCA
GCATCCATGTTGGAATTTAATCGCGGCCTAGAGCAAGACGTTTCCCGTTGAATATGGCTCATACTCTTCC
TTTTTCAATATTATTGAAGCATTTATCAGGGTTATTGTCTCATGAGCGGATACATATTTGAATGTATTTA
GAAAAATAAACAAATAGGCATGCAGCGCTCTTCCGCTTCCTCGCTCACTGACTCGCTACGCTCGGTCGTT
CGACTGCGGCGAGCGGTGTCAGCTCACTCAAAAGCGGTAATACGGTTATCCACAGAATCAGGGGATAAAG
CCGGAAAGAACATGTGAGCAAAAAGCAAAGCACCGGAAGAAGCCAACGCCGCAGGCGTTTTTCCATAGGC
TCCGCCCCCCTGACGAGCATCACAAAAATCGACGCTCAAGCCAGAGGTGGCGAAACCCGACAGGACTATA
AAGATACCAGGCGTTTCCCCCTGGAAGCTCCCTCGTGCGCTCTCCTGTTCCGACCCTGCCGCTTACCGGA
TACCTGTCCGCCTTTCTCCCTTCGGGAAGCGTGGCGCTTTCTCATAGCTCACGCTGTTGGTATCTCAGTT
CGGTGTAGGTCGTTCGCTCCAAGCTGGGCTGTGTGCACGAACCCCCCGTTCAGCCCGACCGCTGCGCCTT
ATCCGGTAACTATCGTCTTGAGTCCAACCCGGTAAGACACGACTTATCGCCACTGGCAGCAGCCATTGGT
AACTGATTTAGAGGACTTTGTCTTGAAGTTATGCACCTGTTAAGGCTAAACTGAAAGAACAGATTTTGGT
GAGTGCGGTCCTCCAACCCACTTACCTTGGTTCAAAGAGTTGGTAGCTCAGCGAACCTTGAGAAAACCAC
CGTTGGTAGCGGTGGTTTTTCTTTATTTATGAGATGATGAATCAATCGGTCTATCAAGTCAACGAACAGC
TATTCCGTTACTCTAGATTTCAGTGCAATTTATCTCTTCAAATGTAGCACCTGAAGTCAGCCCCATACGA
TATAAGTTGTAATTCTCATGTTAGTCATGCCCCGCGCCCACCGGAAGGAGCTGACTGGGTTGAAGGCTCT
CAAGGGCATCGGTCGAGATCCCGGTGCCTAATGAGTGAGCTAACTTACATTAATTGCGTTGCGCTCACTG
CCCGCTTTCCAGTCGGGAAACCTGTCGTGCCAGCTGCATTAATGAATCGGCCAACGCGCGGGGAGAGGCG
GTTTGCGTATTGGGCGCCAGGGTGGTTTTTCTTTTCACCAGTGAGACGGGCAACAGCTGATTGCCCTTCA
CCGCCTGGCCCTGAGAGAGTTGCAGCAAGCGGTCCACGCTGGTTTGCCCCAGCAGGCGAAAATCCTGTTT
GATGGTGGTTAACGGCGGGATATAACATGAGCTGTCTTCGGTATCGTCGTATCCCACTACCGAGATGTCC
GCACCAACGCGCAGCCCGGACTCGGTAATGGCGCGCATTGCGCCCAGCGCCATCTGATCGTTGGCAACCA
GCATCGCAGTGGGAACGATGCCCTCATTCAGCATTTGCATGGTTTGTTGAAAACCGGACATGGCACTCCA
GTCGCCTTCCCGTTCCGCTATCGGCTGAATTTGATTGCGAGTGAGATATTTATGCCAGCCAGCCAGACGC
AGACGCGCCGAGACAGAACTTAATGGGCCCGCTAACAGCGCGATTTGCTGGTGACCCAATGCGACCAGAT
GCTCCACGCCCAGTCGCGTACCGTCTTCATGGGAGAAAATAATACTGTTGATGGGTGTCTGGTCAGAGAC
ATCAAGAAATAACGCCGGAACATTAGTGCAGGCAGCTTCCACAGCAATGGCATCCTGGTCATCCAGCGGA
TAGTTAATGATCAGCCCACTGACGCGTTGCGCGAGAAGATTGTGCACCGCCGCTTTACAGGCTTCGACGC
CGCTTCGTTCTACCATCGACACCACCACGCTGGCACCCAGTTGATCGGCGCGAGATTTAATCGCCGCGAC
AATTTGCGACGGCGCGTGCAGGGCCAGACTGGAGGTGGCAACGCCAATCAGCAACGACTGTTTGCCCGCC
AGTTGTTGTGCCACGCGGTTGGGAATGTAATTCAGCTCCGCCATCGCCGCTTCCACTTTTTCCCGCGTTT
TCGCAGAAACGTGGCTGGCCTGGTTCACCACGCGGGAAACGGTCTGATAAGAGACACCGGCATACTCTGC
GACATCGTATAACGTTACTGGTTTCACATTCACCACCCTGAATTGACTCTCTTCCGGGCGCTATCATGCC
ATACCGCGAAAGGTTTTGCGCCATTCGATGGTGTCCGGGATCTCGACGCTCTCCCTTATGCGACTCCTGC
AT
Features (pLannotate 1.2.2; 19 found; start..end, strand, type, name):
      9..27      +  promoter       T7 promoter: promoter for bacteriophage T7 RNA polymerase
     28..52      +  protein_bind   lac operator: The lac repressor binds to the lac operator to inhibit transcription in E. coli. This inhibition can be relieved by adding lactose or isopropyl-β-D-thiogalactopyranoside (IPTG). lac repressor encoded by lacI
     67..89      +  RBS            RBS: efficient ribosome binding site from bacteriophage T7 gene 10 (Olins and Rangwala, 1989)
    144..422     +  CDS            SUMO1 (fragment): SUMO1_ORYSJ - Also known as SMT3, SUM1. Experimental evidence at protein level: Swiss-Prot protein existence level 1. Ubiquitin-like protein which can be covalently attached to target lysines as a monomer. Does not seem to be involved in protein degradation and may function as an antagonist of ubiquitin in the degradation process (By similarity). From Oryza sativa subsp. japonica (Rice).
    503..521     +  promoter       T7 promoter: promoter for bacteriophage T7 RNA polymerase
    522..546     +  protein_bind   lac operator: The lac repressor binds to the lac operator to inhibit transcription in E. coli. This inhibition can be relieved by adding lactose or isopropyl-β-D-thiogalactopyranoside (IPTG). lac repressor encoded by lacI
    589..1068    +  CDS            SCE1: SCE1_ARATH - Also known as AHUS5, EMB1637. Experimental evidence at protein level: Swiss-Prot protein existence level 1. SUMO-conjugating enzyme that accepts the SUMO proteins from the E1 SUMO-activating heterodimer SAE1/SAE2 and catalyzes its covalent attachment to other proteins with the E3 SUMO ligases SIZ1 and MMS21. Associates with SIZ1 for sumoylation of the transcription factor GTE3. From Arabidopsis thaliana (Mouse-ear cress).
   1114..1155    +  CDS            S-Tag (fragment): affinity and epitope tag derived from pancreatic ribonuclease A
   1185..1202    +  CDS            SET1 (fragment): solubility-enhancement tag derived from T7 phage gene 10B
   1210..1257    +  terminator     T7 terminator: transcription terminator for bacteriophage T7 RNA polymerase
   1421..1478    +  promoter       AmpR promoter (fragment): bla
   1487..2302    -  CDS            KanR: aminoglycoside phosphotransferase; aph(3')-Ia; confers resistance to kanamycin in bacteria or G418 (Geneticin®) in eukaryotes
   2303..2394    -  promoter       AmpR promoter: bla
   2410..3159    -  rep_origin     RSF ori: Plasmids containing the RSF 1030 origin of replication can be propagated in E. coli cells that contain additional plasmids with compatible origins.
   3242..3306    -  CDS            TcR (fragment): tetracycline efflux protein; tet; confers resistance to tetracycline
   3321..3342    -  protein_bind   CAP binding site: CAP binding activates transcription in the presence of cAMP. E. coli catabolite activator protein
   3355..4437    -  CDS            lacI: lac repressor; lacI; The lac repressor binds to the lac operator to inhibit transcription in E. coli. This inhibition can be relieved by adding lactose or isopropyl-β-D-thiogalactopyranoside (IPTG).
   4438..4515    -  promoter       lacI promoter: lacI
   4523..6       -  CDS            TcR (fragment) (across the origin): tetracycline efflux protein; tet; confers resistance to tetracycline
