[The description below was written by a language model from this plasmid's Addgene catalogue record and pLannotate feature annotations shown in this document.]
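Description:
pRSF_6His-ZmSUMO1a-GG_ZmSCE1d-Myc is a bacterial co-expression plasmid built on pRSFDuet-1, a two-cassette T7 vector for E. coli. It replicates from the RSF1030 origin, which is compatible with other common origins and so allows it to be maintained alongside additional plasmids, and it is selected with kanamycin through the aph(3')-Ia gene. A backbone-encoded lacI gene supplies lac repressor, which binds the lac operator placed just downstream of each T7 promoter. Expression therefore requires a host providing T7 RNA polymerase and is induced with IPTG.

The first cassette (T7 promoter, lac operator, T7 gene 10 ribosome binding site) encodes maize (Zea mays) SUMO1a fused to an N-terminal 6His tag contributed by the backbone. The coding sequence is truncated immediately after the di-glycine motif, so the protein is made in its mature, conjugation-competent form without needing protease processing. The second cassette, with its own T7 promoter and lac operator, encodes the maize SUMO-conjugating E2 enzyme SCE1d with a C-terminal Myc epitope. A single T7 terminator follows the second cassette. The automated annotation labels these reading frames by their closest rice SUMO1 and Arabidopsis SCE1 homologues, consistent with the stated maize inserts. The S-tag fragment downstream of SCE1d, and the short tetracycline-resistance and AmpR promoter fragments, appear to be backbone remnants or incidental matches rather than functional parts. The sequenced record is slightly shorter (4,552 nt) than the catalogued total size (4,625 bp).

The stated purpose is bacterial expression of maize SUMO1a and SCE1d. The tags permit purification and detection, and the compatible origin would suit pairing with other plasmids, though the record does not specify such a use.
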