Addgene plasmid #91934: pRSF_6His-ZmSUMO1a-GG_ZmSCE1d-Myc
Purpose: Bacterial expression of maize SUMO1a and SCE1d
Depositing lab: Richard Vierstra. Depositing organization: Washington University in Saint Louis. Publication: Defining the SUMO System in Maize: SUMOylation Is Up-Regulated during Endosperm Development and Rapidly Induced by Stress. Augustine RC, York SL, Rytz TC, Vierstra RD. Plant Physiol. 2016 Jul;171(3):2191-210. doi: 10.1104/pp.16.00353. Epub 2016 May 15. PubMed 27208252.
Backbone
  Vector backbone: pRSFDuet-1
  Backbone size w/o insert (bp): 3829
  Total vector size (bp): 4625
  Vector type: Bacterial Expression
Growth in bacteria
  Bacterial resistance: Kanamycin, 50 μg/mL
  Growth temperature: 37°C
  Growth strain: DH5alpha
  Copy number: Unknown
Gene/Insert 1
  Gene/Insert name: 6His-ZmSUMO1a-GG
  Species: Zea mays
  Insert size (bp): 283
  Mutation: Truncation of ZmSUMO1a after the diGlycine motif
  Tag / fusion protein: 6His (N terminal on backbone)
  Cloning method: Restriction Enzyme; 5′ cloning site EcoRI (unknown if destroyed); 3′ cloning site Sal1 (unknown if destroyed)
  Sequencing primers: 5′ GGATCTCGACGCTCTCCCT; 3′ GATTATGCGGCCGTGTACAA
Gene/Insert 2
  Gene/Insert name: ZmSCE1d-Myc
  Species: Zea mays
  Insert size (bp): 513
  Tag / fusion protein: Myc (C terminal on insert)
  Cloning method: Restriction Enzyme; 5′ cloning site Nde1 (unknown if destroyed); 3′ cloning site XhoI (unknown if destroyed)
  Sequencing primers: 5′ TGTACACGGCCGCATAATC; 3′ GCTAGTTATTGCTCAGCGG
Terms and licenses: Academic/Nonprofit Terms; Industry Terms: Not Available to Industry
How to cite: pRSF_6His-ZmSUMO1a-GG_ZmSCE1d-Myc was a gift from Richard Vierstra (Addgene plasmid # 91934 ; http://n2t.net/addgene:91934 ; RRID:Addgene_91934)
